Addgene plasmid #20686: pBS-AMV-γ1L9'S-nAchR
Depositing lab: Henry Lester. Depositing organization: California Institute of Technology. Publication: Channel gating governed symmetrically by conserved leucine residues in the M2 domain of nicotinic receptors. Labarca C, Nowak MW, Zhang H, Tang L, Deshpande P, Lester HA. Nature. 1995 Aug 10. 376(6540):514-6. 10.1038/376514a0 PubMed 7637783.
Backbone
  Vector backbone: pBluescript II SK
  Backbone manufacturer: Stratagene
  Backbone size w/o insert (bp): 3000
  Vector type: Bacterial Expression
Growth in bacteria
  Bacterial resistance: Ampicillin, 100 μg/mL
  Growth temperature: 37°C
  Growth strain: DH5alpha
  Copy number: High Copy
Gene/Insert
  Gene/Insert name: nicotinic acetylcholine receptors (alt names: nAchR; Gamma1; Chrng)
  Species: M. musculus (mouse)
  Insert size (bp): 1800
  Mutation: Leucine at 9' position in M2 region changed to Serine OR (L260S)
  GenBank ID: BC156729
  Entrez Gene: Chrng (a.k.a. Achr-3, Acrg)
  Tag / fusion protein: AMV (N terminal on insert); pA 50 (C terminal on insert)
  Cloning method: Restriction Enzyme; 5′ cloning site EcoR V (unknown if destroyed); 3′ cloning site BstX I (unknown if destroyed)
  Sequencing primers: 5′ T7
Terms and licenses: Academic/Nonprofit Terms; Industry Terms: Not Available to Industry
How to cite: pBS-AMV-γ1L9'S-nAchR was a gift from Henry Lester (Addgene plasmid # 20686 ; http://n2t.net/addgene:20686 ; RRID:Addgene_20686)
