[The description below was written by a language model from this plasmid's Addgene catalogue record.]
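Description:
pBS-AMV-γ1L9'S-nAchR is a pBluescript II SK-based plasmid (backbone about 3 kb) carrying a roughly 1.8 kb cDNA for the mouse muscle-type nicotinic acetylcholine receptor gamma subunit (Chrng). It is maintained at high copy number in E. coli under ampicillin selection. The repository classifies it as a bacterial expression vector, but no bacterial expression promoter is recorded. The listed T7 sequencing primer at the 5′ end is consistent with the phage promoters that flank the pBluescript polylinker, which are generally used for in vitro transcription rather than for protein production in bacteria. The insert was placed between the EcoRV and BstXI sites, and the record does not say whether those sites survived cloning.

The coding sequence carries a single point mutation that changes the conserved leucine at the 9′ position of the pore-lining M2 transmembrane segment to serine (L260S). Two elements are catalogued as "tags" but are better read as untranslated flanking sequences. "AMV", upstream of the insert, most likely denotes the alfalfa mosaic virus 5′ leader, a translational enhancer. "pA 50", downstream, most likely denotes an encoded poly(A) tract of about 50 residues. Together these would give a stable, efficiently translated synthetic mRNA, although the record does not state this function explicitly.

The associated publication concerns how conserved M2 leucines govern channel gating in nicotinic receptors. This suggests the construct is used to co-express the mutant gamma subunit with other receptor subunits in a heterologous system for electrophysiological analysis. The record does not name the expression system, and no feature table was supplied to confirm the element layout.
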