>Addgene plasmid #20686 | pBS-AMV-γ1L9'S-nAchR | addgene partial sequence | sequence record 26569 | 20686 with T7
ATTTTCTTTCAATACTTCCACCATGCAAGGGGGCCAGAGACCTCATCTCCTCTTGCTGCTGTTGGCTGTC
TGCCTGGGGGCCCAGAGCCGCAACCAAGAGGAGCGTCTGCTTGCGGACCTGATGCGAAACTACGACCCCC
ACCTGCGGCCGGCTGAGCGCGACTCAGATGTGGTCAATGTCAGCCTGAAGCTTACCTTGACCAACCTCAT
CTCCCTGAATGAACGAGAGGAGGCCCTCACAACTAACGTCTGGATAGAGATGCAATGGTGCGACTATCGC
CTGCGCTGGGACCCAAAAGACTACGAAGGCCTGTGGATATTGAGGGTGCCATCTACTATGGTCTGGCGGC
CAGATATCGTCCTGGAGAACAATGTGGACGGTGTCTTCGAGGTGGCTCTCTACTGCAATGTCCTCGTGTC
CCCCGACGGTTGTATCTACTGGCTGCCGCCTGCCATCTTCCGCTCCTCCTGCTCCATCTCTGTCACCTAC
TTCCCCTTCGATTGGCAGAACTGTTCCCTCATCTTCCAATCCCAGACTTACAGCACCAGTGAGATCAACT
TGCAGCTGAGCCAGGAGGATGGGCAAGCCATTGAGTGGATCTTCATTGACCCGGAGGCTTTCACAGAGAA
TGGGGAGTGGGCCATCCGGCACCGACCGGCTAAAATGCTCCTGGACTCCGTGGCTCCTGCAGAGGAG
